>Addgene plasmid #63284 | pFusX2-2 | depositor partial sequence | sequence record 105086 | pFusX2_AAC
AGTCTTAAGCGTCTCCCTGACCCCGGACCAAGTGGTGGCTATCGCCAGCAACATTGGCGGCAAGCAAGCG
CTCGAAACGGTGCAGCGGCTGTTGCCGGTGCTGTGCCAGGACCATGGCCTGACCCCGGACCAAGTGGTGG
CTATCGCCAGCAACATTGGCGGCAAGCAAGCGCTCGAAACGGTGCAGCGGCTGTTGCCGGTGCTGTGCCA
GGACCATGGCCTGACTCCGGACCAAGTGGTGGCTATCGCCAGCCACGATGGCGGCAAGCAAGCGCTCGAA
ACGGTGCAGCGGCTGTTGCCGGTGCTGTGCCAGGACCATGGCGAGACGTC
