>Addgene plasmid #63284 | pFusX2-2 | depositor partial sequence | sequence record 105087 | FusX2
CGTCTCCCTGACCCCGGACCAAGTGGTGGCTATCGAGACCGGCGCCGCTACGGGCGCGTCCCATTCGCCA
TTCAGGCTGCGCAACTGTTGGGAAGGGCGATCGGTGCGGGCTCTTCGCTATTACGCCAGCTGGCGAAAGG
GGGATGTGCTGCAAGGCGATTAAGTTGGGAACGCCAGGGTTTTCCCAGTCACGACGTTGTAAAACGACGG
CCAGTGAGCGCGCGTAATCGACTCACTATAGGGCGAATTGGGTACCGGGCCCCCCCTCGAGGTCCTCCAG
CTTTTGTTCCCTTTAGTGAGGGTTAATTGCGCGCTTGGCGTAATCATGGTCATAGCTGTTTCCTGTGTGA
AATTGTTATCCGCTCACAATTCCACACAACATACGAGCCGGAAGCATAAAGTGTAAAGCCTGGGGTGCCT
AATGAGTGAGCTAACTCACATTAATTGCGTTGCGCTCACTGCCCGCTTTCCACCGGTGGTCTCTGGCGGC
AAGCAAGCGCTCGAAACGGTGCAGCGGCTGTTGCCGGTGCTGTGCCAGGACCATGGCGAGACGTCTAGAC
CAGCCAGGACAGAAATGCCTCGACTTCGCTGCTACCCAAGGTTGCCGGGTGACGCACACCGTGGAAACGG
ATGAAGGCACGAACCCAGTGGACATAAGCCTGTTCGGTTCGTAAGCTGTAATGCAAGTAGCGTATGCGCT
CACGCAACTGGTCCAGAACCTTGACCGAACGCAGCGGTGGTAACGGCGCAGTGGCGGTTTTCATGGCTTG
TTATGACTGTTTTTTTGGGGTACAGTCTATGCCTCGGGCATCCAAGCAGCAAGCGCGTTACGCCGTGGGT
CGATGTTTGATGTTATGGAGCAGCAACGATGTTACGCAGCAGGGCAGTCGCCCTAAAACAAAGTTAAACA
TTATGAGGGAAGCGGTGATCGCCGAAGTATCGACTCAACTATCAGAGGTAGTTGGCGTCATCGAGCGCCA
TCTCGAACCGACGTTGCTGGCCGTACATTTGTACGGCTCCGCAGTGGATGGCGGCCTGAAGCCACACAGT
GATATTGATTTGCTGGTTACGGTGACCGTAAGGCTTGATGAAACAACGCGGCGAGCTTTGATCAACGACC
TTTTGGAAACTTCGGCTTCCCCTGGAGAGAGCGAGATTCTCCGCGCTGTAGAAGTCACCATTGTTGTGCA
CGACGACATCATTCCGTGGCGTTATCCAGCTAAGCGCGAACTGCAATTTGGAGAATGGCAGCGCAATGAC
ATTCTTGCAGGTATCTTCGAGCCAGCCACGATCGACATTGATCTGGCTATCTTGCTGACAAAAGCAAGAG
AACATAGCGTTGCCTTGGTAGGTCCAGCGGCGGAGGAACTCTTTGATCCGGTTCCTGAACAGGATCTATT
TGAGGCGCTAAATGAAACCTTAACGCTATGGAACTCGCCGCCCGACTGGGCTGGCGATGAGCGAAATGTA
GTGCTTACGTTGTCCCGCATTTGGTACAGCGCAGTAACCGGCAAAATCGCGCCGAAGGATGTCGCTGCCG
ACTGGGCAATGGAGCGCCTGCCGGCCCAGTATCAGCCCGTCATACTTGAAGCTAGACAGGCTTATCTTGG
ACAAGAAGAAGATCGCTTGGCCTCGCGCGCAGATCAGTTGGAAGAATTTGTCCACTACGTGAAAGGCGAG
ATCACCAAGGTAGTCGGCAAATAACCCTCGAGCCACCCATGACCAAAATCCCTTAACGTGAGTTACGCGT
CGTTCCACTGAGCGTCAGACCCCGTAGAAAAGATCAAAGGATCTTCTTGAGATCCTTTTTTTCTGCGCGT
AATCTGCTGCTTGCAAACAAAAAAACCACCGCTACCAGCGGTGGTTTGTTTGCCGGATCAAGAGCTACCA
ACTCTTTTTCCGAAGGTAACTGGCTTCAGCAGAGCGCAGATACCAAATACTGTCCTTCTAGTGTAGCCGT
AGTTAGGCCACCACTTCAAGAACTCTGTAGCACCGCCTACATACCTCGCTCTGCTAATCCTGTTACCAGT
GGCTGCTGCCAGTGGCGATAAGTCGTGTCTTACCGGGTTGGACTCAAGACGATAGTTACCGGATAAGGCG
CAGCGGTCGGGCTGAACGGGGGGTTCGTGCACACAGCCCAGCTTGGAGCGAACGACCTACACCGAACTGA
GATACCTACAGCGTGAGCATTGAGAAAGCGCCACGCTTCCCGAAGGGAGAAAGGCGGACAGGTATCCGGT
AAGCGGCAGGGTCGGAACAGGAGAGCGCACGAGGGAGCTTCCAGGGGGAAACGCCTGGTATCTTTATAGT
CCTGTCGGGTTTCGCCACCTCTGACTTGAGCGTCGATTTTTGTGATGCTCGTCAGGGGGGCGGAGCCTAT
GGAAAAACGCCAGCAACGCGGCCTTTTTACGGTTCCTGGCCTTTTGCTGGCCTTTTGCTCACATGTTCTT
TCCTGCGTTATCCCCTGATTCTGTGGATAACCGTATTACCGCCTTTGAGTGAGCTGATACCGCTCGCCGC
AGCCGAACGACCGAGCGCAGCGAGTCAGTGAGCGAGGAAGCGGAAGAGCGCCCAATACGCAAACCGCCTC
TCCCCGCGCGTTGGCCGATTCATTAATGCAGCTGGCACGACAGGTTTCCCGACTGGAAAGCGGGCAGTGA
GCGCAACGCAATTAATACGCGTACCGCTAGCCAGGAAGAGTTTGTAGAAACGCAAAAAGGCCATCCGTCA
GGATGGCCTTCTGCTTAGTTTGATGCCTGGCAGTTTATGGCGGGCGTCCTGCCCGCCACCCTCCGGGCCG
TTGCTTCACAACGTTCAAATCCGCTCCCGGCGGATTTGTCCTACTCAGGAGAGCGTTCACCGACAAACAA
CAGATAAAACGAAAGGCCCAGTCTTCCGACTGAGCCTTTCGTTTTATTTGATGCCTGGCAGTTCCCTACT
CTCGCGTTAACGCTAGCATGGATGTTTTCCCAGTCACGACGTTGTAAAACGACGGCCAGTCTTAAG
