>Addgene plasmid #63284 | pFusX2-2 | addgene partial sequence | sequence record 111128 | pCR8_R1 5'-cgaaccgaacaggcttatgt-3'
CGTCACCCGGCAACCTTGGGTAGCAGCGAAGTCGAGGCATTTCTGTCCTGGCTGGTCTAGACGTCTCGCC
ATGGTCCTGGCACAGCACCGGCAACAGCCGCTGCACCGTTTCGAGCGCTTGCTTGCCGCCATCGTGGCTG
GCGATAGCCACCACTTGGTCCGGAGTCAGGCCATGGTCCTGGCACAGCACCGGCAACAGCCGCTGCACCG
TTTCGAGCGCTTGCTTGCCGCCAATGTTGCTGGCGATAGCCACCACTTGGTCCGGGGTCAGGCCATGGTC
CTGGCACAGCACCGGCAACAGCCGCTGCACCGTTTCGAGCGCTTGCTTGCCGCCAATGTTGCTGGCGATA
GCCACCACTTGGTCCGGGGTCAGGGAGACGCTTAAGACTGGCCGTCGTTTTACAACGTCGTGACTGGGAA
AACATCCATGCTAGCGTTAACGCGAGAGTAGGGAACTGCCAGGCATCAAATAAAACGAAAGGCTCAGTCG
GAAGACTGGGCCTTTCGTTTTATCTGTTGTTTGTCGGTGAACGCTCTCCTGAGTAGGACAAATCCGCCGG
GAGCGGATTTGAACGTTGTGAAGCAACGGCCCGGAAGGGGTGGCG
