[The description below was written by a language model from this plasmid's Addgene catalogue record.]
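Description:
pFusX2-2 is a library component plasmid from the FusX system, a rapid one-step method for assembling TALE repeat arrays used in TALENs and related genome-engineering tools. It is built on the FusX2 backbone (about 3 kb without the insert), is maintained as a high-copy plasmid in standard E. coli cloning strains, and is selected with spectinomycin. The record does not include a feature table, so the origin of replication and other backbone elements are not specified. The listed sequencing primers are pCR8-type, which suggests but does not establish a relationship to that vector family.

The insert is a synthetic, pre-assembled trimer of TALE repeats carrying the repeat variable diresidues NI, NI and HD. Under the standard TALE code, these recognise A, A and C respectively, as reflected in the alternative name X2_AAC. This trimer is designated to fill RVD positions 4 to 6 of the final TALE array. It was cloned into the backbone using BsaI, a type IIS enzyme typical of Golden Gate cloning, and both sites were destroyed in the process. No promoter or expression elements are recorded, which fits the plasmid's role as a donor of a repeat module rather than an expression construct.

In use, one plasmid is chosen from each positional library according to the target DNA sequence. The selected trimers are then combined in a single reaction into a receiver vector to produce a full-length TALE DNA-binding domain. pFusX2-2 would be picked whenever bases 4 to 6 of the target site read AAC.
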