Addgene plasmid #63284: pFusX2-2
Purpose: Encodes RVD positions 4-6 in TALEN assembly
Depositing lab: Stephen Ekker. Depositing organization: Mayo Foundation for Medical Education and Research. Publication: FusX: A rapid one-step TALE assembly system for genome science. Ma AC, McNulty MS, Tanya PL, Jarryd CM, Martinez-Galvez G, Argue DP, Lee HB, Urban MD, Bullard CE, Blackburn PR, Man TK, Clark KJ, Ekker SC. Hum Gene Ther. 2016 Jun;27(6):451-63. doi: 10.1089/hum.2015.172 PubMed 26854857.
Backbone
  Vector backbone: FusX2
  Backbone size w/o insert (bp): 3006
  Vector type: TALEN
Growth in bacteria
  Bacterial resistance: Spectinomycin, 50 μg/mL
  Growth temperature: 37°C
  Growth strain: DH5alpha
  Copy number: High Copy
Gene/Insert
  Gene/Insert name: NI NI HD (alt name: X2_AAC)
  Species: Synthetic
  Mutation: none
  Cloning method: Restriction Enzyme; 5′ cloning site BsaI (destroyed during cloning); 3′ cloning site BsaI (destroyed during cloning)
  Sequencing primers: 5′ pCR8_F1; 3′ pCR8_R1
Terms and licenses: Academic/Nonprofit Terms; Industry Terms: Not Available to Industry
How to cite: pFusX2-2 was a gift from Stephen Ekker (Addgene plasmid # 63284 ; http://n2t.net/addgene:63284 ; RRID:Addgene_63284)
